Addgene plasmid #29118: pEMS1232
Purpose: Expression of the reporter gene under the control of the MiniPromoter in this plasmid has not been tested
Depositing lab: Elizabeth Simpson. Depositing organization: University of British Columbia. Publication: A regulatory toolbox of MiniPromoters to drive selective expression in the brain. Portales-Casamar E, Swanson DJ, Liu L, de Leeuw CN, Banks KG, Ho Sui SJ, Fulton DL, Ali J, Amirabbasi M, Arenillas DJ, Babyak N, Black SF, Bonaguro RJ, Brauer E, Candido TR, Castellarin M, Chen J, Chen Y, Cheng JC, Chopra V, Docking TR, Dreolini L, D'Souza CA, Flynn EK, Glenn R, Hatakka K, Hearty TG, Imanian B, Jiang S, Khorasan-zadeh S, Komljenovic I, Laprise S, Liao NY, Lim JS, Lithwick S, Liu F, Liu J, Lu M, McConechy M, McLeod AJ, Milisavljevic M, Mis J, O'Connor K, Palma B, Palmquist DL, Schmouth JF, Swanson MI, Tam B, Ticoll A, Turner JL, Varhol R, Vermeulen J, Watkins RF, Wilson G, Wong BK, Wong SH, Wong TY, Yang GS, Ypsilanti AR, Jones SJ, Holt RA, Goldowitz D, Wasserman WW, Simpson EM. Proc Natl Acad Sci U S A. 2010 Sep 21. 107(38):16589-94. 10.1073/pnas.1009158107 PubMed 20807748.
Backbone
  Vector backbone: pEMS1307
  Backbone size w/o insert (bp): 16482
  Vector type: Pleiades Promoter Project [sic, Pleaides Plieades]
Growth in bacteria
  Bacterial resistance: Ampicillin, 100 μg/mL
  Growth temperature: 37°C
  Growth strain: DH5alpha
  Growth instructions: DH10B
  Copy number: High Copy
Gene/Insert
  Gene/Insert name: Ple206 (alt names: SLC7A5; Solute carrier family 7, member 5)
  Species: H. sapiens (human)
  Insert size (bp): 3717
  Entrez Gene: SLC7A5 (a.k.a. 4F2LC, CD98, D16S469E, E16, LAT1, MPE16)
  Tag / fusion protein: EGFP-NLS (C terminal on backbone)
  Cloning method: Restriction Enzyme; 5′ cloning site FseI (unknown if destroyed); 3′ cloning site FseI (unknown if destroyed)
  Sequencing primers: 5′ Unknown
Terms and licenses: Academic/Nonprofit Terms; Industry Terms: Not Available to Industry
How to cite: pEMS1232 was a gift from Elizabeth Simpson (Addgene plasmid # 29118 ; http://n2t.net/addgene:29118 ; RRID:Addgene_29118)
