[The description below was written by a language model from this plasmid's Addgene catalogue record.]
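Description:
pEMS1232 is a plasmid from the Pleiades Promoter Project, a collection of constructs carrying compact human regulatory sequences ("MiniPromoters") designed to drive selective gene expression in defined brain regions or cell types. It is built on the large pEMS1307 backbone (about 16.5 kb without insert) and is maintained in E. coli as a high-copy plasmid under ampicillin selection. The record does not list the origin of replication or the other elements that account for the backbone's size, and no feature table is available, so any targeting arms or mammalian selection cassettes cannot be described from what is given.

The insert is Ple206, a roughly 3.7 kb MiniPromoter assembled from human regulatory sequence of SLC7A5, which encodes solute carrier family 7 member 5 (also known as LAT1 or the CD98 light chain), an amino acid transporter. It was cloned by restriction digestion into an FseI site, used at both the 5′ and 3′ ends, so orientation is not enforced by the cloning strategy itself, and the record does not say whether the sites survive. Although catalogued as a C-terminal tag, the backbone-encoded EGFP-NLS acts as the reporter placed downstream of the MiniPromoter. The nuclear localisation signal concentrates green fluorescence in the nucleus, which makes individual expressing cells easier to identify and count.

The intended use is to assess whether Ple206 reproduces an SLC7A5-like expression pattern. However, the depositor states explicitly that reporter expression under this MiniPromoter has not been tested in this plasmid, so its activity and specificity remain unvalidated.
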