>Addgene plasmid #29118 | pEMS1232 | addgene partial sequence | sequence record 37907 | EGFP-N 5'-CGTCGCCGTCCAGCTCGACCAG-3'
ACCATGGTGGCGGAAGTTCCTATACCTTTTGAAGAATAGGAACTTCGGAATAGGAACTTCGGCGCGCCAC
GCGTGGCCGGCCTGGGACACCCGGGAGCCGCGGCCCAGCGAGCAGTGTGCGCGCCGCCCGCCGCCCGCAG
CTGCGTCAGGAACCCCGCCCGCGCCGCCTTTTAGGCCCCGGCCCGCCGGCCCCGCCCACCGTCCGCGGCT
CCTCCCCGCCCCGTGGCCCGGCCCCGTTCCTCAGCCCCGCCCCCTCGGCCCAGCTCGGAGCACATGCGTC
GTCCGGCCCAGCCTGGCGGGCTATTCCCAGGCCCGCGTGGTCCTCGAAGGCCCCAGTCCTCCTGCTTCAT
GGAGACCCCGGCCTCGCGACCTCCCCCCTCCCGGCGCCCGCGTCATCCCAGCCCGTCCTCCCAGATGCGC
CTGGGCGGGGCCTGGCAGTCAGGGCGCGCCCCTTCACCCACTGGCCCGCAGCCTCTCGTCAAGCCTGGGA
TGTAGAACCTCATGTGACACCTAAGCCTGCGTGTCCCCATGCCCCAGCCTAGGGGCAGCCATGACTCCCC
CAAGACGCGGAGGAGGCGAGGGCTCCCGACCACTCAGGCCCCTGCAGAGTCGCCCCTGTCACTCAGCCAG
CTGCCCCTCCCAGCCCGCATCTCAGGAAAGGCC
